>Addgene plasmid #34944 | pCS2+8NCerulean-ABCB1a | depositor partial sequence | sequence record 42922 | pCS2+8NCerulean-ABCB1a sequence 5710 bps
CTAGTCATCGATTGATGGTGAGCAAGGGCGAGGAGCTGTTCACCGGGGTGGTGCCCATCCTGGTCGAGCT
GGACGGCGACGTAAACGGCCACAAGTTCAGCGTGTCCGGCGAGGGCGAGGGCGATGCCACCTACGGCAAG
CTGACCCTGAAGTTCATCTGCACCACCGGCAAGCTGCCCGTGCCCTGGCCCACCCTCGTGACCACCCTGA
CCTGGGGCGTGCAGTGCTTCGCCCGCTACCCCGACCACATGAAGCAGCACGACTTCTTCAAGTCCGCCAT
GCCCGAAGGCTACGTCCAGGAGCGCACCATCTTCTTCAAGGACGACGGCAACTACAAGACCCGCGCCGAG
GTGAAGTTCGAGGGCGACACCCTGGTGAACCGCATCGAGCTGAAGGGCATCGACTTCAAGGAGGACGGCA
ACATCCTGGGGCACAAGCTGGAGTACAACGCCATCAGCGACAACGTCTATATCACCGCCGACAAGCAGAA
GAACGGCATCAAGGCCAACTTCAAGATCCGCCACAACATCGAGGACGGCAGCGTGCAGCTCGCCGACCAC
TACCAGCAGAACACCCCCATCGGCGACGGCCCCGTGCTGCTGCCCGACAACCACTACCTGAGCACCCAGT
CCAAGCTGAGCAAAGACCCCAACGAGAAGCGCGATCACATGGTCCTGCTGGAGTTCGTGACCGCCGCCGG
GATCACTCTCGGCATGGACGAGCTGTACAAGGAATTCGGAGCCGGCGCGCCATTAATTAAAGGCCGGCCA
ATGGTAGAGGGTGACCCACCTGCTGTGGGTTTCTCCAATGGCAATGGAACAGTGCAGATGAATGGAAATG
GAGCTAGCTTTGATGGACCAGCCGTGATCGATGTGTCGCCTATACATGAGGACGCTCCTTCTGCTAAGCA
TGCGAGAGACTCTCCTCCCCCTGCCTACAGTGATGTCAGTGGAACGAAGGAACAGGGAAATGGAGGATCT
GTGGAAGGAGAGGGTGGAGAGAAGGAAGACAAGAAAGAGACAAAAGTAGTGGGCACGTTTGAAGTGTTTC
GCTTTGCAACTGGTCTAGACGTCGTGTTCATTCTGCTAGCTCTTGTGATCTCTCTCTGCCATGGTGTGGC
CTTGCCTGCCGTTCTTCTTCTATTTGGAGAAGTCACAGATTCTTTCATCACCACAGCCTCCGTGAACGTG
ACAGACAATTTGGCAGCCTTTGAGGAATCGGTGGACAGTATTATAACTTTCTCCATCTACTATTCCTACC
TGGGTTGTGGAGTACTCGCCCTGGCTTACTTTCAGGTGGTGCTGTGGGACGTGGCAGCCGAGAGACAGAT
TCACAAAGTGAGGCTTCGGTTTTTCCATGCCATCCTCCGTCAAGAGATTGCCTGGTTTGATGTCCATAAA
GGCGGCGAACTCAACACAAGGCTTGCAGATGACATTGACAAGATCCGCAATGGCATTGGAGACAAGCTTG
GCATCATGCTGCAGTACACGGCCACGTTCGTTGCTGGCATCACCATCGGCTTCGTGAAGAGCTGGAAGCT
CACCCTTGTCATCCTGGCAGTCTCTCTGATACTAATTGTACCCCTGGTGGGATCTACATCCGTGATTATC
CAGCGGATGACCAAGCAAGCCCTGGATGCCTATGCTAAGGCAGGGGCGATCGCGGGTGAGGTCTTCTCAG
GCATAAGGACTGTGGTCGCATTCAACGGGGAGGAGAAGGAGATGGTCAGGTACTCCAGCAACTTGGACCA
AGCTAAATCAAAGACGGTCAAAAAGGATTTTGCCACACTACTTGCCCAGGGCTTCCTTTTCTTCTCCATG
TTCTCCAGCTATGCCATTGCCTTCTGGTATGGCACAGTTCTGTATTTAGATAATGAAATTACACCTGGAG
ATATCCTAACGACATTCCTTGCTGTGCTCTTTGGTGCGTTTGCCATTGGCCAAGCGGGTCCGAACTACAG
TGACTTCACAACAGCTCGGGCGGCTGCATCTAGCATCTGGGAAGTCATAGACCAGATCCCTACCATCGAC
TGCTTCTCGACCGACGGAAAGAAGGAGAAGATTACCGGACAGGTGACCTTTGAAGGGGTCCATTTCTCGT
ACCCGTCCAGAGCATCGGTCAAGGTGCTCAATGGGATCAACCTGAAGGTGGACGTTGGGAAGACGGTGGC
CATGGTCGGCAGCAGTGGATGCGGGAAGAGCACCTGCATCCAGCTCATTCAGAGGTTCTATGATGTTGCT
GAAGGCAGCATCAAAATTGACGGCATTGACATCCGTGACCTCAACGTGAGCTGGCTTCGAGATCACATCG
GTGTCGTGAGCCAGGAACCCATCCTGTTTGCCACCACGATCGAGGAGAACATCCGCTATGGACGTCTTGA
CGTCACCCAGGCAGAGATTGAGAAAGCCGCCGAGGAAGCCAACGCCCATGACTTCATCTCCAAACTTCCA
GAGGGTTACTCCACATTGGTTGGAGAGCGAGGAGCTCAGCTGTCTGGTGGTCAGAAGCAGAGGATAGCCA
TTGCCAGGGCACTGGTCAGGAACCCTACAATCCTACTCCTGGACGAAGCCACATCGGCTCTAGACACGGA
GAGTGAGGCTACCGTTCAACTCGCCCTCGAAAAGGCCCAGCACGGTCGAACCACCCTCGTCATCGCTCAC
CGTCTCTCAACCATCTTCAACTCTGACCTCATCTGCGCTTTCAAGGAGGGCGTCATCTCCGAGCAGGGCA
CCCATGAAGAGCTGATGAAGAACGAGGGCGGTGTTTATCACACGCTCGTCATGAAGCAGGGCATGAAGAA
AGAGGAGGAGGAGAAGAAAGAGAACGAGGTTCCGCTCGATGATGATGATGACGAAGAGGATGATAGCCAA
GGTGAGAAGGTCTACAGAGCAGGCTCTGGAAAGAAGAAGCTGACACGAGTGCTATCACGGACACAGTCAC
AGATGTCTGGAGATGAAGAAAAACAGGATGAAGACGAGTACGAGAAGGAGCTTGAGAAGCATTTCAGCAT
GATGCGAGTCTGGAAGCTGAACACCCCAGAGTGTGGTTTCATCCTCCTGGGATGCATCGGGGCCGCAATC
AATGGGGCCGTCCAGCCTGGATTCGCCGTCGTCTTCAGTAAAATTCTTGGGGCTTACAGCATTACAGATA
GAGCTGCCCTCTTTGATGAAGTGACTATATACTGTGTTCTGTTTGCTGCCCTTGGTCTACTCTCCTTACT
CGCCAGTATCATACAGGGTGTTGGATTTGGCAAGTCGGGAGGTGAGCTGACACTGAGGCTTCGTAACATG
ATGTTTAGAGCTATCCTCAGACAGAACATTTCTTTCTTTGATGACAAGAGGAATGGAACCGGTGCCTTGA
CAACTAAATTGGCGACGGATGTCTCTCTTATACAAGGGGTGACTGGAGTAAGACTTGGTATGATCTTTGA
AGTGCTCTTCAACATCGGTGTTGGTATCGTGATCTCGTTCGTCTACAGCTGGCAGATCGCTTGTCTCCTT
CTCTTTGCCTTCCTCCCCATCCTGTCCTTGGCCGGTATGATTGGTTGGAAGATCCTCCAGGGTAACTCCA
TCGGAACAGCCGGTAGCCAGGCTGAGGTTGGGAAGCTTGTCTCCGAGTGTATTGAGAACATACGTACCGT
TCAGTCCCTCAACCGAGGACAGACCTTCCATCTGAAGTACTGTGAACTCCAGAACCCTCCGTACAAACAA
GGGATCAAGGGAGCTTTCGCCGCCGGTCTTGCGTTCGGCTTCTCTCAAGCTACCATCTTCTTTGCATACT
CAGCTACTTTCCGGCTTGGTGCCCACCTTGTGGGTACTGGAGACCTCACCTTCCCTGATGTTTTCCTGTC
TTTCTCTGCCTTGATGTTTGGTGCCTTTGGTCTCGGTCGCGCTGCAGGATCTGTGCCAGACTTCTCCAAG
GCTAAGGTGGCAACAGGAGAGCTCTTCTATTTGGTCGACCGTAGTCCAGACATTGACACTTTCAGCGATG
ACGGGGAGAAACCGGCGAGCTACGGTGGATCGGTGAGCCTCAACAACGTTCGGTTCCGCTACCCGACCCG
TCCTGATGTCCCTGTCCTGAGGGGGCTGTCCGTCTCGGTGGACCCTGGCGAGACCCTGGCTTTGGTCGGC
AGCAGCGGTTGCGGCAAGAGCACCACCATCCAGCTGATGGAGCGCTTCTATGACCCTCACTCAGGGACTG
TGATGTTTGACTCCCACGATGCCTCGCTGCTCAACACTCGCTGGCAGCGCGCCCAGGTGGGCCTCGTATC
CCAAGAACCCTGCCTCTTCGACATGTCCATCGCAGAGAACATCAAGTACGGCGACAACTCTCGGGAAGTC
TCCATCGAAGACTGCATCGAAGCGGCCAAAAAGTCCAACATCCATGACTTTGTGGACTCTCTTCCCATGA
AATACGACACCAACGTTGGATCCAAGGGCACCCAGCTGTCCGGCGGTCAGAAGCAGAGGATAGCCATTGC
CAGGGCACTGGTCAGGAACCCCAAGGTCCTGCTCCTGGATGAAGCCACATCGGCCTTGGACACTGAAAGC
GAAAGGGTTGTACAAGATGCCCTGGATGAAGCCAAGAAGGGCCGGACCTGCATCACCATCGCCCATCGCC
TCTCAACCATCCACAATGCAGAGAAGATCGCTGTCATCCGAGAAGGAAAGCTCGCCGAGTTTGGCAAGCA
TGAAGAGCTGATGGCTATGAAGCAGCAATATTATTCCCTCTACACTGCCCAGTCTATGCAGCATTAACTC
GAGCCTCTAGAACTATAGTGAGTCGTATTACGTAGATCCAGACATGATAAGATACATTGATGAGTTTGGA
CAAACCACAACTAGAATGCAGTGAAAAAAATGCTTTATTTGTGAAATTTGTGATGCTATTGCTTTATTTG
TAACCATTATAAGCTGCAATAAACAAGTTAACAACAACAATTGCATTCATTTTATGTTTCAGGTTCAGGG
GGAGGTGTGGGAGGTTTTTTAATTCGCGGCCGCGGCGCCAATGCATTGGGCCCGGTACCCAGCTTTTGTT
CCCTTTAGTGAGGGTTAATTGCGCGCTTGGCGTAATCATGGTCATAGCTGTTTCCTGTGTGAAATTGTTA
TCCGCTCACAATTCCACACAACATACGAGCCGGGAGCATAAAGTGTAAAGCCTGGGGTGCCTAATGAGTG
AGCTAACTCACATTAATTGCGTTGCGCTCACTGCCCGCTTTCCAGTCGGGAAACCTGTCGTGCCAGCTGC
ATTAATGAATCGGCCAACGCGCGGGGAGAGGCGGTTTGCGTATTGGGCGCTCTTCCGCTTCCTCGCTCAC
TGACTCGCTGCGCTCGGTCGTTCGGCTGCGGCGAGCGGTATCAGCTCACTCAAAGGCGGTAATACGGTTA
TCCACAGAATCAGGGGATAACGCAGGAAAGAACATGTGAGCAAAAGGCCAGCAAAAGGCCAGGAACCGTA
AAAAGGCCGCGTTGCTGGCGTTTTTCCATAGGCTCCGCCCCCCTGACGAGCATCACAAAAATCGACGCTC
AAGTCAGAGGTGGCGAAACCCGACAGGACTATAAAGATACCAGGCGTTTCCCCCTGGAAGCTCCCTCGTG
CGCTCTCCTGTTCCGACCCTGCCGCTTACCGGATACCTGTCCGCCTTTCTCCCTTCGGGAAGCGTGGCGC
TTTCTCATAGCTCACGCTGTAGGTATCTCAGTTCGGTGTA
