>Addgene plasmid #34944 | pCS2+8NCerulean-ABCB1a | addgene partial sequence | sequence record 45370 | EGFP-C 5'-CATGGTCCTGCTGGAGTTCGTG-3'
GGAATTCGGAGCCGGCGCGCCATTAATTAAAGGCCGGCCAATGGTAGAGGGTGACCCACCTGCTGTGGGT
TTCTCCAATGGCAATGGAACAGTGCAGATGAATGGAAATGGAGCTAGCTTTGATGGACCAGCCGTGATCG
ATGTGTCGCCTATACATGAGGACGCTCCTTCTGCTAAGCATGCGAGAGACTCTCCTCCCCCTGCCTACAG
TGATGTCAGTGGAACGAAGGAACAGGGAAATGGAGGATCTGTGGAAGGAGAGGGTGGAGAGAAGGAAGAC
AAGAAAGAGACAAAAGTAGTGGGCACGTTTGAAGTGTTTCGCTTTGCAACTGGTCTAGACGTCGTGTTCA
TTCTGCTAGCTCTTGTGATCTCTCTCTGCCATGGTGTGGCCTTGCCTGCCGTTCTTCTTCTATTTGGAGA
AGTCACAGATTCTTTCATCACCACAGCCTCCGTGAACGTGACAGACAATTTGGCAGCCTTTGAGGAATCG
GTGGACAGTATTATAACTTTCTCCATCTACTATTCCTACCTGGGTTGTGGAGTACTCGCCCTGGCTTACT
TTCAGGTGGTGCTGTGGGACGTGGCAGCCGAGAGACAGATTCACAAAGTGAGGCTTCGGTTTTTCCATGC
CATCCTCCGTCAAGAGATTGCCTGGTTTGATGTCCATAAAGGCGGCGAACTCAACACAAGGCTTGCAGAT
GACATTGACAAGATCCGCAATGGCATTGGAGACAAGCTTGGCATCATGCTGCAGTACACGGCCACGTTCG
TTGCTGGCATCACCATCGGCTTCGTGAAGAGCTGGAAGCTCACCCTTGTCATCCTGGCAGTCTCTCTGAT
ACTAATTGTACCCCTGG
