[The description below was written by a language model from this plasmid's Addgene catalogue record.]
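Description:
pCS2+8NCerulean-ABCB1a is an expression plasmid built on the pCS2+8NCerulean backbone, a member of the pCS2+ family of multipurpose vectors. The record classes it as a mammalian expression vector that is also suited to sea urchin, zebrafish and Xenopus systems. It is maintained in E. coli as a high-copy plasmid under ampicillin selection. The backbone is recorded as about 4.9 kb without the insert. No feature table is provided, so elements such as the replication origin, any eukaryotic promoter or the polyadenylation signal are not documented here.

The payload is the coding sequence of ABCB1a (also known as P-gp or MDR1) from the purple sea urchin Strongylocentrotus purpuratus, roughly 4 kb. It was inserted between FseI and XhoI sites, both of which remain intact. The backbone supplies the cyan fluorescent protein Cerulean upstream of the cloning site, so the transporter is produced as an N-terminally Cerulean-tagged fusion. The listed promoter is SP6, a bacteriophage promoter that drives in vitro transcription. In vectors of this type, the resulting synthetic mRNA is typically microinjected into eggs or embryos, which matches the embryo model organisms named in the record.

ABCB1a is an ATP-binding cassette efflux pump of the multidrug resistance class. The fluorescent tag lets the protein be followed in living cells. The associated study concerns the localization and substrate selectivity of sea urchin multidrug efflux transporters, so the construct is suited to imaging where the transporter resides and to testing its efflux activity when overexpressed.
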