Addgene plasmid #34944: pCS2+8NCerulean-ABCB1a
Depositing lab: Amro Hamdoun. Depositing organization: University of California, San Diego (UCSD). Publication: Localization and Substrate Selectivity of Sea Urchin Multidrug (MDR) Efflux Transporters. Gokirmak T, Campanale JP, Shipp LE, Moy GW, Tao H, Hamdoun A. J Biol Chem. 2012 Nov 2. 10.1074/jbc.M112.424879 PubMed 23124201.
Backbone
  Vector backbone: pCS2+8NCerulean
  Backbone manufacturer: Gokirmak et al., 2012
  Backbone size w/o insert (bp): 4860
  Vector type: Mammalian Expression ; Sea urchin, zebrafish, Xenopus
Growth in bacteria
  Bacterial resistance: Ampicillin, 100 μg/mL
  Growth temperature: 37°C
  Growth strain: DH10B
  Copy number: High Copy
Gene/Insert
  Gene/Insert name: ABCB1a (alt names: P-gp; MDR1)
  Species: Strongylocentrotus purpuratus
  Insert size (bp): 3984
  Promoter: SP6
  Tag / fusion protein: Cerulean (N terminal on backbone)
  Cloning method: Restriction Enzyme; 5′ cloning site FseI (not destroyed); 3′ cloning site XhoI (not destroyed)
  Sequencing primers: 5′ GAAGGCTACGTCCAGGAGC; 3′ TGTTGTTAACTTGTTTATTGCAGCT
Terms and licenses: Academic/Nonprofit Terms; Industry Terms: Not Available to Industry
How to cite: pCS2+8NCerulean-ABCB1a was a gift from Amro Hamdoun (Addgene plasmid # 34944 ; http://n2t.net/addgene:34944 ; RRID:Addgene_34944)
